>Addgene plasmid #231196 | CA-0165 CMVTO-mono-hIL10 (R5A11M)-rens | addgene full sequence | sequence record 459372 | Addgene NGS Result
TGGTAACAGGATTAGCAGAGCGAGGTATGTAGGCGGTGCTACAGAGTTCTTGAAGTGGTGGCCTAACTAC
GGCTACACTAGAAGAACAGTATTTGGTATCTGCGCTCTGCTGAAGCCAGTTACCTTCGGAAAAAGAGTTG
GTAGCTCTTGATCCGGCAAACAAACCACCGCTGGTAGCGGTGGTTTTTTTGTTTGCAAGCAGCAGATTAC
GCGCAGAAAAAAAGGATCTCAAGAAGATCCTTTGATCTTTTCTACGGGGTCTGACGCTCAGTGGAACGAA
AACTCACGTTAAGGGATTTTGGTCATGAGATTATCAAAAAGGATCTTCACCTAGATCCTTTTAAATTAAA
AATGAAGTTTTAAATCAATCTAAAGTATATATGAGTAAACTTGGTCTGACAGTTACCAATGCTTAATCAG
TGAGGCACCTATCTCAGCGATCTGTCTATTTCGTTCATCCATAGTTGCCTGACTCCCCGTCGTGTAGATA
ACTACGATACGGGAGGGCTTACCATCTGGCCCCAGTGCTGCAATGATACCGCGAGACCCACGCTCACCGG
CTCCAGATTTATCAGCAATAAACCAGCCAGCCGGAAGGGCCGAGCGCAGAAGTGGTCCTGCAACTTTATC
CGCCTCCATCCAGTCTATTAATTGTTGCCGGGAAGCTAGAGTAAGTAGTTCGCCAGTTAATAGTTTGCGC
AACGTTGTTGCCATTGCTACAGGCATCGTGGTGTCACGCTCGTCGTTTGGTATGGCTTCATTCAGCTCCG
GTTCCCAACGATCAAGGCGAGTTACATGATCCCCCATGTTGTGCAAAAAAGCGGTTAGCTCCTTCGGTCC
TCCGATCGTTGTCAGAAGTAAGTTGGCCGCAGTGTTATCACTCATGGTTATGGCAGCACTGCATAATTCT
CTTACTGTCATGCCATCCGTAAGATGCTTTTCTGTGACTGGTGAGTACTCAACCAAGTCATTCTGAGAAT
AGTGTATGCGGCGACCGAGTTGCTCTTGCCCGGCGTCAATACGGGATAATACCGCGCCACATAGCAGAAC
TTTAAAAGTGCTCATCATTGGAAAACGTTCTTCGGGGCGAAAACTCTCAAGGATCTTACCGCTGTTGAGA
TCCAGTTCGATGTAACCCACTCGTGCACCCAACTGATCTTCAGCATCTTTTACTTTCACCAGCGTTTCTG
GGTGAGCAAAAACAGGAAGGCAAAATGCCGCAAAAAAGGGAATAAGGGCGACACGGAAATGTTGAATACT
CATACTCTTCCTTTTTCAATATTATTGAAGCATTTATCAGGGTTATTGTCTCATGAGCGGATACATATTT
GAATGTATTTAGAAAAATAAACAAATAGGGGTTCCGCGCACATTTCCCCGAAAAGTGCCACCTGACGTCG
ACGGATCGGGAGATCTCCCGATCCCCTATGGTGCACTCTCAGTACAATCTGCTCTGATGCCGCATAGTTA
AGCCAGTATCTGCTCCCTGCTTGTGTGTTGGAGGTCGCTGAGTAGTGCGCGAGCAAAATTTAAGCTACAA
CAAGGCAAGGCTTGACCGACAATTGCATGAAGAATCTGCTTAGGGTTAGGCGTTTTGCGCTGCTTCGTAC
GGGCCAGATATACGCGTTGACATTGATTATTGACTAGTTATTAATAGTAATCAATTACGGGGTCATTAGT
TCATAGCCCATATATGGAGTTCCGCGTTACATAACTTACGGTAAATGGCCCGCCTGGCTGACCGCCCAAC
GACCCCCGCCCATTGACGTCAATAATGACGTATGTTCCCATAGTAACGCCAATAGGGACTTTCCATTGAC
GTCAATGGGTGGAGTATTTACGGTAAACTGCCCACTTGGCAGTACATCAAGTGTATCATATGCCAAGTAC
GCCCCCTATTGACGTCAATGACGGTAAATGGCCCGCCTGGCATTATGCCCAGTACATGACCTTATGGGAC
TTTCCTACTTGGCAGTACATCTACGTATTAGTCATCGCTATTACCATGGTGATGCGGTTTTGGCAGTACA
TCAATGGGCGTGGATAGCGGTTTGACTCACGGGGATTTCCAAGTCTCCACCCCATTGACGTCAATGGGAG
TTTGTTTTGGCACCAAAATCAACGGGACTTTCCAAAATGTCGTAACAACTCCGCCCCATTGACGCAAATG
GGCGGTAGGCGTGTACGGTGGGAGGTCTATATAAGCAGAGCTCTCCCTATCAGTGATAGAGATCTCCCTA
TCAGTGATAGAGATCGTCGACGAGCTCGTTTAGTGAACCGTCAGATCGCCTGGAGACGCCATCCACGCTG
TTTTGACCTCCATAGAAGACACCGGGACCGATCCAGCCTCCGGACTCTAGCGTTTAAACTTAAGCTTCGC
CACCATGCACTCCTCCGCGCTCTTGTGTTGCCTAGTTTTATTGACCGGAGTCCGCGCATCACCTGGGCAA
GGCACTCAGAGTGAAAATTCTTGCACTCACTTCCCTGGAATTCTCCCCAACATGCTCAGAGACCTGCGAG
ATGCTTTCTCTAGAGTCAAAACGTTCTTTCAAATGAAGGACCAGCTAGATAATCTTTTGCTGAAAGAGTC
CCTTCTCGAGGATTTTAAAGGCTATCTGGGCTGTCAGGCTCTTAGCGAGATGATACAGTTCTACCTCGAG
GAGGTGATGCCACAGGCTGAGAACCAAGACCCAGACATTAAAGCCCATGTAATCTCACTGGGGGAAAACC
TGAACACATTACGCCTGCGGCTGCGGAGGTGCCATAGGCTGCTGCCTTGTGAAAATTATATTCACCCATT
CCATCTGGTTATTCATAACGAGTCGAAGAGCAAGGCCGTGGAACAGGTGAAGAATGCCTTTAATAAGCTG
CAGGAAAAGGGGATCTACAAGGCAATGAGCGAGTTTGATATATTCATCAACTATATCGAGGCCTACATGA
CCATGAAAATTCGTAACACCGGTTAGGGCCCGAACAAAAACTCATCTCAGAAGAGGATCTGAATAGCGCC
GTCGACCATCATCATAATCATCATTGAGTTTAAACCCGCTGATCAGCCTCGACTGTGCCTTCTAGTTGCC
AGCCATCTGTTGTTTGCCCCTCCCCCGTGCCTTCCTTGACCCTGGAAGGTGCCACTCCCACTGTCCTTTC
CTAATAAAATGAGGAAATTGCATCGCATTGTCTGAGTAGGTGTCATTCTATTCTGGGGGGTGGGGTGGGG
CAGGACAGCAAGGGGGAGGATTGGGAAGACAATAGCAGGCATGCTGGGGATGCGGTGGGCTCTATGGAGA
TCTATCGATGTTCTGGGGATGCGGTGGGCTCTATGGCTTCTGAGGCGGAAAGAACCAGCTGGGGCTCTAG
GGGGTATCCCC
[124 nt withheld, positions 3372-3495]
C
[91 nt withheld, positions 3497-3587]
AGGGTGATGGTTCACGTACCTAGAAGTTCCTATTCCGAAGTTCCTATTCTCTAGAAAGTATAGGAACTTC
CTTGGCCAAAAAGCCTGAACTCACCGCGACGTCTGTCGAGAAGTTTCTGATCGAAAAGTTCGACAGCGTC
TCCGACCTGATGCAGCTCTCGGAGGGCGAAGAATCTCGTGCTTTCAGCTTCGATGTAGGAGGGCGTGGAT
ATGTCCTGCGGGTAAATAGCTGCGCCGATGGTTTCTACAAAGATCGTTATGTTTATCGGCACTTTGCATC
GGCCGCGCTCCCGATTCCGGAAGTGCTTGACATTGGGGAATTCAGCGAGAGCCTGACCTATTGCATCTCC
CGCCGTGCACAGGGTGTCACGTTGCAAGACCTGCCTGAAACCGAACTGCCCGCTGTTCTGCAGCCGGTCG
CGGAGGCCATGGATGCGATCGCTGCGGCCGATCTTAGCCAGACGAGCGGGTTCGGCCCATTCGGACCGCA
AGGAATCGGTCAATACACTACATGGCGTGATTTCATATGCGCGATTGCTGATCCCCATGTGTATCACTGG
CAAACTGTGATGGACGACACCGTCAGTGCGTCCGTCGCGCAGGCTCTCGATGAGCTGATGCTTTGGGCCG
AGGACTGCCCCGAAGTCCGGCACCTCGTGCACGCGGATTTCGGCTCCAACAATGTCCTGACGGACAATGG
CCGCATAACAGCGGTCATTGACTGGAGCGAGGCGATGTTCGGGGATTCCCAATACGAGGTCGCCAACATC
TTCTTCTGGAGGCCGTGGTTGGCTTGTATGGAGCAGCAGACGCGCTACTTCGAGCGGAGGCATCCGGAGC
TTGCAGGATCGCCGCGGCTCCGGGCGTATATGCTCCGCATTGGTCTTGACCAACTCTATCAGAGCTTGGT
TGACGGCAATTTCGATGATGCAGCTTGGGCGCAGGGTCGATGCGACGCAATCGTCCGATCCGGAGCCGGG
ACTGTCGGGCGTACACAAATCGCCCGCAGAAGCGCGGCCGTCTGGACCGATGGCTGTGTAGAAGTACTCG
CCGATAGTGGAAACCGACGCCCCAGCACTCGTCCGAGGGCAAAGGAATAGCACGTACTACGAGATTTCGA
TTCCACCGCCGCCTTCTATGAAAGGTTGGGCTTCGGAATCGTTTTCCGGGACGCCGGCTGGATGATCCTC
CAGCGCGGGGATCTCATGCTGGAGTTCTTCGCCCACCCCAACTTGTTTATTGCAGCTTATAATGGTTACA
AATAAAGCAATAGCATCACAAATTTCACAAATAAAGCATTTTTTTCACTGCATTCTAGTTGTGGTTTGTC
CAAACTCATCAATGTATCTTATCATGTCTGTATACCGTCGACCTCTAGCTAGAGCTTGGCGTAATCATGG
TCATAGCTGTTTCCTGTGTGAAATTGTTATCCGCTCACAATTCCACACAACATACGAGCCGGAAGCATAA
AGTGTAAAGCCTGGGGTGCCTAATGAGTGAGCTAACTCACATTAATTGCGTTGCGCTCACTGCCCGCTTT
CCAGTCGGGAAACCTGTCGTGCCAGCTGCATTAATGAATCGGCCAACGCGCGGGGAGAGGCGGTTTGCGT
ATTGGGCGCTCTTCCGCTTCCTCGCTCACTGACTCGCTGCGCTCGGTCGTTCGGCTGCGGCGAGCGGTAT
CAGCTCACTCAAAGGCGGTAATACGGTTATCCACAGAATCAGGGGATAACGCAGGAAAGAACATGTGAGC
AAAAGGCCAGCAAAAGGCCAGGAACCGTAAAAAGGCCGCGTTGCTGGCGTTTTTCCATAGGCTCCGCCCC
CCTGACGAGCATCACAAAAATCGACGCTCAAGTCAGAGGTGGCGAAACCCGACAGGACTATAAAGATACC
AGGCGTTTCCCCCTGGAAGCTCCCTCGTGCGCTCTCCTGTTCCGACCCTGCCGCTTACCGGATACCTGTC
CGCCTTTCTCCCTTCGGGAAGCGTGGCGCTTTCTCATAGCTCACGCTGTAGGTATCTCAGTTCGGTGTAG
GTCGTTCGCTCCAAGCTGGGCTGTGTGCACGAACCCCCCGTTCAGCCCGACCGCTGCGCCTTATCCGGTA
ACTATCGTCTTGAGTCCAACCCGGTAAGACACGACTTATCGCCACTGGCAGCAGCCAC
Features (pLannotate 1.2.2; 22 found; start..end, strand, type, name):
    403..1263    -  CDS            AmpR: β-lactamase; bla; confers resistance to ampicillin, carbenicillin, and related antibiotics
   1264..1368    -  promoter       AmpR promoter: bla
   1427..1479    -  misc_feature   bom (fragment): basis of mobility region from pBR322
   1629..2008    +  enhancer       CMV enhancer: human cytomegalovirus immediate early enhancer
   2009..2212    +  promoter       CMV promoter: human cytomegalovirus (CMV) immediate early promoter
   2214..2233    +  promoter       PLtetO-1 promoter (fragment): modified phage lambda PL promoter with tet operator sites (Lutz and Bujard, 1997)
   2235..2254    +  promoter       PLtetO-1 promoter (fragment): modified phage lambda PL promoter with tet operator sites (Lutz and Bujard, 1997)
   2262..2295    +  promoter       TRE3GV promoter (fragment): 3rd-generation Tet-responsive promoter that can be activated by binding of Tet-On® 3G, optimized for retroviral and lentiviral vectors
   2385..2957    +  CDS            IL10: IL10_HUMAN - Experimental evidence at protein level: Swiss-Prot protein existence level 1. Major immune regulatory cytokine that acts on many cells of the immune system where it has profound anti-inflammatory functions, limiting excessive tissue disruption caused by inflammation. Mechanistically, IL10 binds to its heterotetrameric receptor comprising IL10RA and IL10RB leading to JAK1 and STAT2-mediated phosphorylation of STAT3 (PubMed:16982608). In turn, STAT3 translocates to the nucleus where it drives expression of anti-inflammatory mediators (PubMed:18025162). Targets antigen-presenting cel
   3063..3287    +  polyA_signal   bGH poly(A) signal: bovine growth hormone polyadenylation signal
   3303..3326    +  polyA_signal   bGH poly(A) signal (fragment): bovine growth hormone polyadenylation signal
   3330..3351    +  promoter       SV40 promoter (fragment): SV40 enhancer and early promoter
   3372..3605    +  rep_origin     f1 ori (fragment) (sequence partly withheld): f1 bacteriophage origin of replication; arrow indicates direction of (+) strand synthesis
   3610..3657    +  protein_bind   FRT: FLP-mediated recombination occurs in the 8-bp core sequence TCTAGAAA (Turan and Bode, 2011). FLP recombinase from the Saccharomyces cerevisiae 2μ plasmid
   3665..4687    +  CDS            HygR: aminoglycoside phosphotransferase from E. coli; aph(4)-Ia; confers resistance to hygromycin
   4697..4822    +  CDS            ble (fragment): BLE_KLEPN - Experimental evidence at protein level: Swiss-Prot protein existence level 1. Binding protein with a strong affinity to the bleomycin family of antibiotics. Binds to CL990; an antimitotic-antibiotic compound. From Klebsiella pneumoniae.
   4817..4938    +  polyA_signal   SV40 poly(A) signal: SV40 polyadenylation signal
   5011..5027    -  protein_bind   lac operator: The lac repressor binds to the lac operator to inhibit transcription in E. coli. This inhibition can be relieved by adding lactose or isopropyl-β-D-thiogalactopyranoside (IPTG). lac repressor encoded by lacI
   5035..5065    -  promoter       lac promoter: promoter for the E. coli lac operon
   5080..5101    -  protein_bind   CAP binding site: CAP binding activates transcription in the presence of cAMP. E. coli catabolite activator protein
   5114..5206    -  CDS            lacI (fragment): lac repressor; lacI; The lac repressor binds to the lac operator to inhibit transcription in E. coli. This inhibition can be relieved by adding lactose or isopropyl-β-D-thiogalactopyranoside (IPTG).
   5389..232     -  rep_origin     ori (across the origin): high-copy-number ColE1/pMB1/pBR322/pUC origin of replication
