[The description below was written by a language model from this plasmid's Addgene catalogue record and pLannotate feature annotations shown in this document.]
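Description:
CA-0165 CMVTO-mono-hIL10 (R5A11M)-rens is a 5.7 kb mammalian expression plasmid built on a CMVTO-FlpIn backbone. It is propagated in E. coli as a high-copy plasmid through a ColE1/pUC-type origin and selected with ampicillin via the β-lactamase gene. Fragments of an f1 origin, lac regulatory elements and a pBR322 bom region are backbone remnants.

The expression cassette uses the human cytomegalovirus immediate-early enhancer and promoter followed directly by two short tet operator matches. This is the "CMV-TO" arrangement, in which transcription is constitutive in ordinary cells but can be held off by Tet repressor and released with tetracycline or doxycycline in repressor-expressing lines. It drives a human IL10 coding sequence terminated by the bovine growth hormone polyadenylation signal. According to the record, the insert is a monomeric IL-10 variant (R5A11M) carrying N36I, N110I, K117N and F129L substitutions. The "rens" suffix is not defined in the record and no separate feature is annotated for it. The stated purpose, "CleaveIL-10", and the associated work on orthogonalized human protease control of secreted signals suggest that it is a protease-responsive element regulating the secreted cytokine, but the mechanism is not spelled out.

Downstream lies an FRT site immediately followed by a hygromycin resistance gene with no annotated promoter of its own and an SV40 polyadenylation signal. This is typical of Flp-In designs: Flp-mediated recombination into a genomic FRT landing pad places the marker behind a resident promoter, so hygromycin selects for correct single-copy integrants. The plasmid therefore suits transient transfection or generation of isogenic stable lines expressing the engineered IL-10.
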