Addgene plasmid #231196: CA-0165 CMVTO-mono-hIL10 (R5A11M)-rens
Purpose: CleaveIL-10
Depositing lab: Xiaojing Gao. Depositing organization: Stanford University. Publication: Orthogonalized human protease control of secreted signals. Aldrete CA, Call CC, Sant'Anna LE, Vlahos AE, Pei J, Cong Q, Gao XJ. Nat Chem Biol. 2025 Jan 15. doi: 10.1038/s41589-024-01831-x. PubMed 39814991.
Backbone
  Vector backbone: CMVTO-FlpIn
  Vector type: Mammalian Expression
Growth in bacteria
  Bacterial resistance: Ampicillin, 100 μg/mL
  Growth temperature: 37°C
  Growth strain: DH5alpha
  Copy number: High Copy
Gene/Insert
  Gene/Insert name: mono-hIL10 (R5A11M)-rens
  Species: H. sapiens (human)
  Mutation: N36I, N110I, K117N, F129L
  Entrez Gene: IL10 (a.k.a. CSIF, GVHDS, IL-10, IL10A, TGIF)
  Cloning method: Ligation Independent Cloning
Terms and licenses: Academic/Nonprofit Terms; Industry Terms: Not Available to Industry
How to cite: CA-0165 CMVTO-mono-hIL10 (R5A11M)-rens was a gift from Xiaojing Gao (Addgene plasmid # 231196 ; http://n2t.net/addgene:231196 ; RRID:Addgene_231196)
